Addgene plasmid #186089: pIG-727pUC19-tNGFR-P2A-WASP
Purpose: Knockin of truncated NGFR to target gene
Depositing lab: Alexander Marson. Depositing organization: J. David Gladstone Institutes. Publication: High-yield genome engineering in primary cells using a hybrid ssDNA repair template and small-molecule cocktails. Shy BR, Vykunta VS, Ha A, Talbot A, Roth TL, Nguyen DN, Pfeifer WG, Chen YY, Blaeschke F, Shifrut E, Vedova S, Mamedov MR, Chung JJ, Li H, Yu R, Wu D, Wolf J, Martin TG, Castro CE, Ye L, Esensten JH, Eyquem J, Marson A. Nat Biotechnol. 2022 Aug 25:10.1038/s41587-022-01418-8. doi: 10.1038/s41587-022-01418-8. PubMed 36008610.
Backbone
  Vector backbone: PUC19
  Vector type: CRISPR
Growth in bacteria
  Bacterial resistance: Ampicillin, 100 μg/mL
  Growth temperature: 37°C
  Growth strain: DH5alpha
  Copy number: High Copy
Gene/Insert
  Gene/Insert name: WASP
  Species: H. sapiens (human)
  Mutation: WT with tNGFR sequence
  Entrez Gene: WAS (a.k.a. IMD2, SCNX, THC, THC1, WASP, WASPA)
  Cloning method: Unknown
Terms and licenses: Academic/Nonprofit Terms; Industry Terms: Not Available to Industry
Depositor comments: Please visit https://www.biorxiv.org/content/10.1101/2021.09.02.458799v1 for bioRxiv preprint.
How to cite: pIG-727pUC19-tNGFR-P2A-WASP was a gift from Alexander Marson (Addgene plasmid # 186089 ; http://n2t.net/addgene:186089 ; RRID:Addgene_186089)
