[The description below was written by a language model from this plasmid's Addgene catalogue record and pLannotate feature annotations shown in this document.]
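Description:
pIG-727pUC19-tNGFR-P2A-WASP is a 3.8 kb pUC19-based plasmid catalogued as a CRISPR vector. It serves as a homology-directed repair donor template for knocking a truncated NGFR (tNGFR) marker into the human WAS gene, which encodes the Wiskott-Aldrich syndrome protein, an actin regulator acting through the Arp2/3 complex. The backbone carries the high-copy ColE1/pUC origin and a β-lactamase gene under its own promoter, so it is propagated in E. coli under ampicillin selection. Remnants of the pUC19 multiple cloning site and a lacZα fragment flank the insert, and a short attB1-like match lies between the origin and AmpR. That match is probably incidental, because the record indicates no Gateway use.

The payload sits between the two MCS fragments. A partial NGFR coding sequence, consistent with the truncated receptor commonly used as a signalling-deficient cell-surface marker, is followed directly by a short fragment of the WAS coding sequence. The construct name indicates a P2A self-cleaving peptide linking the two, although the feature table does not annotate it separately. No promoter is annotated for the cassette. Together with the unannotated stretches on either side of it, which presumably contain WAS-locus homology sequence, this suggests an in-frame insertion at the start of the WAS coding region. In that arrangement the endogenous promoter would drive tNGFR-P2A-WASP, and surface tNGFR would report successfully edited cells while WASP is produced as a separate, wild-type protein. The record does not state the homology arm boundaries or the guide RNA target. The associated work concerns high-yield, non-viral genome engineering of primary cells, where such plasmids serve as sources of repair templates and tNGFR staining quantifies or enriches knock-in events.
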