Features (pLannotate 1.2.2; 9 found; start..end, strand, type, name):
      6..26      +  misc_feature   MCS (fragment): pUC18/19 multiple cloning site
    327..1244    +  CDS            NGFR (fragment): TNR16_HUMAN - Also known as TNFRSF16. Experimental evidence at protein level: Swiss-Prot protein existence level 1. Low affinity receptor which can bind to NGF, BDNF, NTF3, and NTF4. Forms a heterodimeric receptor with SORCS2 that binds the precursor forms of NGF, BDNF and NTF3 with high affinity, and has much lower affinity for mature NGF and BDNF (PubMed:24908487). Plays an important role in differentiation and survival of specific neuronal populations during development (By similarity). Can mediate cell survival as well as cell death of neural cells. Plays a role in the inactivation of RHOA
   1239..1367    +  CDS            WAS (fragment): WASP_HUMAN - Also known as IMD2. Experimental evidence at protein level: Swiss-Prot protein existence level 1. Effector protein for Rho-type GTPases that regulates actin filament reorganization via its interaction with the Arp2/3 complex (PubMed:12235133, PubMed:12769847, PubMed:16275905). Important for efficient actin polymerization (PubMed:8625410, PubMed:12235133, PubMed:16275905). Possible regulator of lymphocyte and platelet function (PubMed:9405671). Mediates actin filament reorganization and the formation of actin pedestals upon infection by pathogenic bacteria (PubMed:18650809). In add
   1539..1559    +  misc_feature   MCS (fragment): pUC18/19 multiple cloning site
   1804..2392    -  rep_origin     ori: high-copy-number ColE1/pMB1/pBR322/pUC origin of replication
   2509..2533    -  protein_bind   attB1: mutant version of attB; recombination site for the Gateway® BP reaction BP Clonase™
   2633..3493    -  CDS            AmpR: β-lactamase; bla; confers resistance to ampicillin, carbenicillin, and related antibiotics
   3494..3598    -  promoter       AmpR promoter: bla
   3685..3728    -  CDS            lacZα (fragment): LacZα fragment of β-galactosidase; lacZ fragment
>Addgene plasmid #186089 | pIG-727pUC19-tNGFR-P2A-WASP | addgene full sequence | sequence record 367776 | Addgene NGS Result
TGACCTTCGAGCTCGGTACCCGGGGAGAGGGTCTGAGCCAGTCAGAAGGAGATGGGCCCCAGAGAGTAAG
AAAGGGGGAGGAGGACCCAAGCTGATCCAAAAGGTGGGTCTAAGCAGTCAAGTGGAGGAGGGTTCCAATC
TGATGGCGGAGGGCCCAAGCTCAGCCTAACGAGGAGGCCAGGCCCACCAAGGGGCCCCTGGAGGACTTGT
TTCCCTTGTCCCTTGTGGTTTTTTGCATTTCCTGTTCCCTTGCTGCTCATTGCGGAAGTTCCTCTTCTTA
CCCTGCACCCAGAGCCTCGCGAGAGAAGACAAGGGCAGAAAGCACCATGGGTGCTGGTGCAACGGGGAGG
GCTATGGATGGACCAAGGCTCCTTCTTCTTTTGCTCTTGGGCGTTAGTCTGGGTGGAGCTAAAGAGGCAT
GCCCCACCGGACTTTACACACATTCCGGTGAGTGTTGCAAGGCCTGCAACCTGGGAGAAGGCGTCGCTCA
ACCCTGCGGGGCGAATCAAACCGTATGCGAACCTTGCCTCGATTCTGTTACATTCTCCGATGTCGTCTCT
GCGACGGAACCCTGCAAGCCATGCACGGAATGTGTCGGGTTGCAAAGTATGTCAGCTCCTTGCGTTGAAG
CAGACGATGCGGTGTGTAGATGTGCCTATGGGTATTATCAAGACGAAACGACGGGACGGTGTGAAGCATG
TCGAGTATGCGAGGCGGGCAGTGGCCTCGTCTTCTCTTGTCAGGACAAGCAAAACACTGTCTGTGAAGAA
TGCCCTGATGGGACTTATAGTGATGAGGCGAATCACGTCGATCCATGTCTTCCCTGTACTGTCTGTGAAG
ACACTGAGAGACAATTGCGAGAGTGTACGCGATGGGCCGACGCAGAGTGCGAGGAGATCCCAGGTCGATG
GATAACCAGGTCAACCCCTCCTGAGGGATCTGATAGTACCGCGCCCTCCACCCAAGAACCCGAAGCTCCA
CCTGAGCAAGACCTCATAGCGTCCACAGTAGCAGGAGTTGTCACAACCGTCATGGGAAGTTCACAACCAG
TAGTTACCAGGGGTACCACGGATAACCTCATTCCGGTGTACTGCAGCATTCTCGCCGCTGTGGTTGTCGG
ACTTGTTGCATACATTGCCTTCAAACGCTGGAATAGCCGCGCCAAGCGCTCGGGTTCGGGTGCCACCAAC
TTCAGCCTGCTGAAGCAGGCCGGCGACGTGGAGGAGAACCCCGGCCCCAGTGGTGGACCTATGGGGGGGA
GACCTGGGGGCCGAGGAGCACCAGCGGTTCAGCAGAACATACCCTCCACCCTCCTCCAGGACCACGAGAA
CCAGCGACTCTTTGAGATGCTTGGACGAAAATGCTTGGTGAGCTGGGGATCTCCTGCCCCCGCCCCGTCC
CCACCGTTTCTTCCTCTTCCTCTCCTCCTTCTCTCTCTTCCCCTCCTCCCGCTCCTCCTTTCCCTCTCCA
TCATCTCCTCTCCTAGAATTTCCCGTCATAATCCACCCTTCCCAGGAAGATCTCAATGTCTACTTGCCTC
CTCTAGAGTCGACCTGCAGAGGCTAGGTGGAGGCTCAGTGATGATAAGTCTGCGATGGTGGATGCATGTG
TCATGGTCATAGCTGTTTCCTGTGTGAAATTGTTATCCGCTCAGAGGGCACAATCCTATTCCGCGCTATC
CGACAATCTCCAAGACATTAGGTGGAGTTCAGTTCGGCGTATGGCATATGTCGCTGGAAAGAACATGTGA
GCAAAAGGCCAGCAAAAGGCCAGGAACCGTAAAAAGGCCGCGTTGCTGGCGTTTTTCCATAGGCTCCGCC
CCCCTGACGAGCATCACAAAAATCGACGCTCAAGTCAGAGGTGGCGAAACCCGACAGGACTATAAAGATA
CCAGGCGTTTCCCCCTGGAAGCTCCCTCGTGCGCTCTCCTGTTCCGACCCTGCCGCTTACCGGATACCTG
TCCGCCTTTCTCCCTTCGGGAAGCGTGGCGCTTTCTCATAGCTCACGCTGTAGGTATCTCAGTTCGGTGT
AGGTCGTTCGCTCCAAGCTGGGCTGTGTGCACGAACCCCCCGTTCAGCCCGACCGCTGCGCCTTATCCGG
TAACTATCGTCTTGAGTCCAACCCGGTAAGACACGACTTATCGCCACTGGCAGCAGCCACTGGTAACAGG
ATTAGCAGAGCGAGGTATGTAGGCGGTGCTACAGAGTTCTTGAAGTGGTGGCCTAACTACGGCTACACTA
GAAGAACAGTATTTGGTATCTGCGCTCTGCTGAAGCCAGTTACCTTCGGAAAAAGAGTTGGTAGCTCTTG
ATCCGGCAAACAAACCACCGCTGGTAGCGGTGGTTTTTTTGTTTGCAAGCAGCAGATTACGCGCAGAAAA
AAAGGATCTCAAGAAGATCCTTTGATCTTTTCTACGGGGTCTGACGCTCTATTCAACAAAGCCGCCGTCC
CGTCAAGTCAGCGTAAATGGGTAGGGGGCTTCAAATCGTCCTCGTGATACCAATTCGGAGCCTGCTTTTT
TGTACAAACTTGTTGATAATGGCAATTCAAGGATCTTCACCTAGATCCTTTTAAATTAAAAATGAAGTTT
TAAATCAATCTAAAGTATATATGAGTAAACTTGGTCTGACAGTTACCAATGCTTAATCAGTGAGGCACCT
ATCTCAGCGATCTGTCTATTTCGTTCATCCATAGTTGCCTGACTCCCCGTCGTGTAGATAACTACGATAC
GGGAGGGCTTACCATCTGGCCCCAGTGCTGCAATGATACCGCGAGAGCCACGCTCACCGGCTCCAGATTT
ATCAGCAATAAACCAGCCAGCCGGAAGGGCCGAGCGCAGAAGTGGTCCTGCAACTTTATCCGCCTCCATC
CAGTCTATTAATTGTTGCCGGGAAGCTAGAGTAAGTAGTTCGCCAGTTAATAGTTTGCGCAACGTTGTTG
CCATTGCTACAGGCATCGTGGTGTCACGCTCGTCGTTTGGTATGGCTTCATTCAGCTCCGGTTCCCAACG
ATCAAGGCGAGTTACATGATCCCCCATGTTGTGCAAAAAAGCGGTTAGCTCCTTCGGTCCTCCGATCGTT
GTCAGAAGTAAGTTGGCCGCAGTGTTATCACTCATGGTTATGGCAGCACTGCATAATTCTCTTACTGTCA
TGCCATCCGTAAGATGCTTTTCTGTGACTGGTGAGTACTCAACCAAGTCATTCTGAGAATAGTGTATGCG
GCGACCGAGTTGCTCTTGCCCGGCGTCAATACGGGATAATACCGCGCCACATAGCAGAACTTTAAAAGTG
CTCATCATTGGAAAACGTTCTTCGGGGCGAAAACTCTCAAGGATCTTACCGCTGTTGAGATCCAGTTCGA
TGTAACCCACTCGTGCACCCAACTGATCTTCAGCATCTTTTACTTTCACCAGCGTTTCTGGGTGAGCAAA
AACAGGAAGGCAAAATGCCGCAAAAAAGGGAATAAGGGCGACACGGAAATGTTGAATACTCATACTCTTC
CTTTTTCAATATTATTGAAGCATTTATCAGGGTTATTGTCTCATGAGCGGATACATATTTGAATGTATTT
AGAAAAATAAACAAATAGGGGTTCCGCGCACATTTCCCCGAAAAGTGCCAGATACCTGAAACAAAACCCA
TCGTACGGCCAAGGAAGTCTCCAATAACTGTGATCCACCACAAGCGCCAGGGTTTTCCCAGTCACGACGT
TGTAAAACGACGGCCAGTCATGCATAATCCGCACGCATCTGGAATAAGGAAGTGCCATTCCGCC
